LOCUS       Exported 8809 bp ds-DNA circular SYN 12-MAY-2021
DEFINITION  expression in mammalian cells.
ACCESSION   .
VERSION     .
KEYWORDS    pCL20c-MSCV-IRES-CRE
SOURCE      synthetic DNA construct
  ORGANISM  synthetic DNA construct
REFERENCE   1 (bases 1 to 8809)
  TITLE     Roussel lab plasmids
  JOURNAL   Unpublished
REFERENCE   2 (bases 1 to 8809)
  AUTHORS   .
  TITLE     Direct Submission
  JOURNAL   Exported May 12, 2021 from SnapGene Server 1.1.58
            http://www.snapgene.com
FEATURES             Location/Qualifiers
     source          1..8809
                     /organism="synthetic DNA construct"
                     /mol_type="other DNA"
     misc_feature    1..342
                     /label=MESV Psi
                     /note="packaging signal of murine embryonic stem cell
                     virus"
     CDS             409..825
                     /label=gag (truncated)
                     /note="truncated Moloney murine leukemia virus (MMLV) gag
                     gene lacking the start codon"
     primer_bind     755..777
                     /label=pLXSN 5'
                     /note="Murine stem cell virus, forward primer. Also called
                     MSCV"
     primer_bind     793..809
                     /label=pBABE 5'
                     /note="Psi packaging signal, forward primer for pBABE
                     vectors"
     primer_bind     complement(1042..1059)
                     /label=IRES reverse
                     /note="IRES internal ribosome entry site, reverse primer.
                     Also called pCDH-rev"
     primer_bind     1269..1288
                     /label=IRES-F
                     /note="IRES internal ribosome entry site, forward primer"
     CDS             1474..2502
                     /codon_start=1
                     /product="site-specific recombinase"
                     /label=Cre
                     /note="Cre is a site-specific recombinase from
                     bacteriophage P1. Recombination occurs at loxP sequences."
                     /translation="SNLLTVHQNLPALPVDATSDEVRKNLMDMFRDRQAFSEHTWKMLL
                     SVCRSWAAWCKLNNRKWFPAEPEDVRDYLLYLQARGLAVKTIQQHLGQLNMLHRRSGLP
                     RPSDSNAVSLVMRRIRKENVDAGERAKQALAFERTDFDQVRSLMENSDRCQDIRNLAFL
                     GIAYNTLLRIAEIARIRVKDISRTDGGRMLIHIGRTKTLVSTAGVEKALSLGVTKLVER
                     WISVSGVADDPNNYLFCRVRKNGVAAPSATSQLSTRALEGIFEATHRLIYGAKDDSGQR
                     YLAWSGHSARVGAARDMARAGVSIPEIMQAGGWTNVNIVMNYIRNLDSETGAMVRLLED
                     GD"
     primer_bind     complement(2753..2772)
                     /label=Bglob-pA-R
                     /note="Rabbit beta-globin polyA region, reverse primer"
     polyA_signal    2818..2873
                     /label=-beta-globin poly(A) signal
                     /note="rabbit beta-globin polyadenylation signal (Gil and
                     Proudfoot, 1987)"
     primer_bind     complement(2872..2891)
                     /label=rbglobpA-R
                     /note="Rabbit beta-globin polyA, reverse primer. Also
                     called rb-glob-pA-term-R"
     primer_bind     complement(3234..3250)
                     /label=M13 rev
                     /note="common sequencing primer, one of multiple similar
                     variants"
     primer_bind     complement(3234..3250)
                     /label=M13 Reverse
                     /note="In lacZ gene. Also called M13-rev"
     primer_bind     complement(3247..3269)
                     /label=M13/pUC Reverse
                     /note="In lacZ gene"
     protein_bind    3258..3274
                     /label=lac operator
                     /bound_moiety="lac repressor encoded by lacI"
                     /note="The lac repressor binds to the lac operator to
                     inhibit transcription in E. coli. This inhibition can be
                     relieved by adding lactose or
                     isopropyl-beta-D-thiogalactopyranoside (IPTG)."
     promoter        complement(3282..3312)
                     /label=lac promoter
                     /note="promoter for the E. coli lac operon"
     protein_bind    3327..3348
                     /label=CAP binding site
                     /bound_moiety="E. coli catabolite activator protein"
                     /note="CAP binding activates transcription in the presence
                     of cAMP."
     promoter        3407..3602
                     /label=SV40 promoter
                     /note="SV40 early promoter"
     rep_origin      3453..3588
                     /label=SV40 ori
                     /note="SV40 origin of replication"
     primer_bind     3515..3534
                     /label=SV40pro-F
                     /note="SV40 promoter/origin, forward primer"
     polyA_signal    3608..3742
                     /label=SV40 poly(A) signal
                     /note="SV40 polyadenylation signal"
     primer_bind     complement(3645..3664)
                     /label=SV40pA-R
                     /note="SV40 polyA, reverse primer"
     primer_bind     3699..3718
                     /label=EBV-rev
                     /note="SV40 polyA terminator, reverse primer"
     primer_bind     complement(3810..3827)
                     /label=L4440
                     /note="L4440 vector, forward primer"
     rep_origin      complement(3981..4569)
                     /direction=LEFT
                     /label=ori
                     /note="high-copy-number ColE1/pMB1/pBR322/pUC origin of
                     replication"
     primer_bind     complement(4061..4080)
                     /label=pBR322ori-F
                     /note="pBR322 origin, forward primer"
     CDS             complement(4740..5600)
                     /codon_start=1
                     /gene="bla"
                     /product="beta-lactamase"
                     /label=AmpR
                     /note="confers resistance to ampicillin, carbenicillin, and
                     related antibiotics"
                     /translation="MSIQHFRVALIPFFAAFCLPVFAHPETLVKVKDAEDQLGARVGYI
                     ELDLNSGKILESFRPEERFPMMSTFKVLLCGAVLSRIDAGQEQLGRRIHYSQNDLVEYS
                     PVTEKHLTDGMTVRELCSAAITMSDNTAANLLLTTIGGPKELTAFLHNMGDHVTRLDRW
                     EPELNEAIPNDERDTTMPVAMATTLRKLLTGELLTLASRQQLIDWMEADKVAGPLLRSA
                     LPAGWFIADKSGAGERGSRGIIAALGPDGKPSRIVVIYTTGSQATMDERNRQIAEIGAS
                     LIKHW"
     primer_bind     5363..5382
                     /label=Amp-R
                     /note="Ampicillin resistance gene, reverse primer"
     promoter        complement(5601..5705)
                     /gene="bla"
                     /label=AmpR promoter
     enhancer        5736..6115
                     /label=CMV enhancer
                     /note="human cytomegalovirus immediate early enhancer"
     LTR             6117..6374
                     /label=5' LTR (truncated)
                     /note="truncated 5' long terminal repeat (LTR) from HIV-1"
     misc_feature    6421..6546
                     /label=HIV-1 Psi
                     /note="packaging signal of human immunodeficiency virus
                     type 1"
     misc_feature    7038..7155
                     /label=cPPT/CTS
                     /note="central polypurine tract and central termination
                     sequence of HIV-1"
     misc_feature    7515..7748
                     /label=RRE
                     /note="The Rev response element (RRE) of HIV-1 allows for
                     Rev-dependent mRNA export from the nucleus to the
                     cytoplasm."
     CDS             7933..7977
                     /codon_start=1
                     /product="antigenic peptide corresponding to amino acids
                     655 to 669 of the HIV envelope protein gp41 (Lutje Hulsik
                     et al., 2013)"
                     /label=gp41 peptide
                     /note="recognized by the 2H10 single-chain llama nanobody"
                     /translation="KNEQELLELDKWASL"
     LTR             8230..8746
                     /label=5' LTR
                     /note="5' long terminal repeat from murine embryonic stem
                     cell virus"
ORIGIN
        1 aagctggcca gcggtcgttt cgtgtctgtc tctgtctttg tgcgtgtttg tgccggcatc
       61 taatgtttgc gcctgcgtct gtactagtta gctaactagc tctgtatctg gcggacccgt
      121 ggtggaactg acgagttctg aacacccggc cgcaaccctg ggagacgtcc cagggacttt
      181 gggggccgtt tttgtggccc gacctgagga agggagtcga tgtggaatcc gaccccgtca
      241 ggatatgtgg ttctggtagg agacgagaac ctaaaacagt tcccgcctcc gtctgaattt
      301 ttgctttcgg tttggaaccg aagccgcgcg tcttgtctgc tgcagcgctg cagcatcgtt
      361 ctgtgttgtc tctgtctgac tgtgtttctg tatttgtctg aaaattaggg ccagactgtt
      421 accactccct taagtttgac cttaggtcac tggaaagatg tcgagcggat cgctcacaac
      481 cagtcggtag atgtcaagaa gagacgttgg gttaccttct gctctgcaga atggccaacc
      541 tttaacgtcg gatggccgcg agacggcacc tttaaccgag acctcatcac ccaggttaag
      601 atcaaggtct tttcacctgg cccgcatgga cacccagacc aggtccccta catcgtgacc
      661 tgggaagcct tggcttttga cccccctccc tgggtcaagc cctttgtaca ccctaagcct
      721 ccgcctcctc ttcctccatc cgccccgtct ctcccccttg aacctcctcg ttcgaccccg
      781 cctcgatcct ccctttatcc agccctcact ccttctctag gcgccggaat tgggatccca
      841 gtgtggtggt acgtaggaat tcagatctcg agcgggatca attccgcccc ccccctaacg
      901 ttactggccg aagccgcttg gaataaggcc ggtgtgcgtt tgtctatatg ttattttcca
      961 ccatattgcc gtcttttggc aatgtgaggg cccggaaacc tggccctgtc ttcttgacga
     1021 gcattcctag gggtctttcc cctctcgcca aaggaatgca aggtctgttg aatgtcgtga
     1081 aggaagcagt tcctctggaa gcttcttgaa gacaaacaac gtctgtagcg accctttgca
     1141 ggcagcggaa ccccccacct ggcgacaggt gcctctgcgg ccaaaagcca cgtgtataag
     1201 atacacctgc aaaggcggca caaccccagt gccacgttgt gagttggata gttgtggaaa
     1261 gagtcaaatg gctctcctca agcgtattca acaaggggct gaaggatgcc cagaaggtac
     1321 cccattgtat gggatctgat ctggggcctc ggtgcacatg ctttacatgt gtttagtcga
     1381 ggttaaaaaa acgtctaggc cccccgaacc acggggacgt ggttttcctt tgaaaaacac
     1441 gataatacca tggccaagaa gaagaggaag gtgtccaatt tactgaccgt acaccaaaat
     1501 ttgcctgcat taccggtcga tgcaacgagt gatgaggttc gcaagaacct gatggacatg
     1561 ttcagggatc gccaggcgtt ttctgagcat acctggaaaa tgcttctgtc cgtttgccgg
     1621 tcgtgggcgg catggtgcaa gttgaataac cggaaatggt ttcccgcaga acctgaagat
     1681 gttcgcgatt atcttctata tcttcaggcg cgcggtctgg cagtaaaaac tatccagcaa
     1741 catttgggcc agctaaacat gcttcatcgt cggtccgggc tgccacgacc aagtgacagc
     1801 aatgctgttt cactggttat gcggcggatc cgaaaagaaa acgttgatgc cggtgaacgt
     1861 gcaaaacagg ctctagcgtt cgaacgcact gatttcgacc aggttcgttc actcatggaa
     1921 aatagcgatc gctgccagga tatacgtaat ctggcatttc tggggattgc ttataacacc
     1981 ctgttacgta tagcagaaat tgccaggatc agggttaaag atatctcacg tactgacggt
     2041 gggagaatgt taatccatat tggcagaacg aaaacgctgg ttagcaccgc aggtgtagag
     2101 aaggcactta gcctgggggt aactaaactg gtcgagcgat ggatttccgt ctctggtgta
     2161 gctgatgatc cgaataacta cctgttttgc cgggtcagaa aaaatggtgt tgccgcgcca
     2221 tctgccacca gccagctatc aactcgcgcc ctggaaggga tttttgaagc aactcatcga
     2281 ttgatttacg gcgctaagga tgactctggt cagagatacc tggcctggtc tggacacagt
     2341 gcccgtgtcg gagccgcgcg agatatggcc cgcgctggag tttcaatacc ggagatcatg
     2401 caagctggtg gctggaccaa tgtaaatatt gtcatgaact atatccgtaa cctggatagt
     2461 gaaacagggg caatggtgcg cctgctggaa gatggcgatt aggcggccgc atcgatgccg
     2521 tatacggtac ctttaagacc aatgacttac aaggcagctg tagatcttag ccacttttta
     2581 aaagaaaagg ggggactgga agggctaatt cactcccaaa gaagacaaga tctgcttttt
     2641 gcctgtactg ggtctctctg gttagaccag atctgagcct gggagctctc tggctaacta
     2701 gggaacccac tgcttaagcc tcaataaagc ttcagctgct cgagctagca gatctttttc
     2761 cctctgccaa aaattatggg gacatcatga agccccttga gcatctgact tctggctaat
     2821 aaaggaaatt tattttcatt gcaatagtgt gttggaattt tttgtgtctc tcactcggaa
     2881 ggacatatgg gagggcaaat catttaaaac atcagaatga gtatttggtt tagagtttgg
     2941 caacatatgc ccatatgctg gctgccatga acaaaggttg gctataaaga ggtcatcagt
     3001 atatgaaaca gccccctgct gtccattcct tattccatag aaaagccttg acttgaggtt
     3061 agattttttt tatattttgt tttgtgttat ttttttcttt aacatcccta aaattttcct
     3121 tacatgtttt actagccaga tttttcctcc tctcctgact actcccagtc atagctgtcc
     3181 ctcttctctt atggagatcc ctcgacctgc agcccaagct tggcgtaatc atggtcatag
     3241 ctgtttcctg tgtgaaattg ttatccgctc acaattccac acaacatacg agccggaagc
     3301 ataaagtgta aagcctgggg tgcctaatga gtgagctaac tcacattaat tgcgttgcgc
     3361 tcactgcccg ctttccagtc gggaaacctg tcgtgccagc ggatccgcat ctcaattagt
     3421 cagcaaccat agtcccgccc ctaactccgc ccatcccgcc cctaactccg cccagttccg
     3481 cccattctcc gccccatggc tgactaattt tttttattta tgcagaggcc gaggccgcct
     3541 cggcctctga gctattccag aagtagtgag gaggcttttt tggaggccta ggcttttgca
     3601 aaaagctaac ttgtttattg cagcttataa tggttacaaa taaagcaata gcatcacaaa
     3661 tttcacaaat aaagcatttt tttcactgca ttctagttgt ggtttgtcca aactcatcaa
     3721 tgtatcttat catgtctgga tccgctgcat taatgaatcg gccaacgcgc ggggagaggc
     3781 ggtttgcgta ttgggcgctc ttccgcttcc tcgctcactg actcgctgcg ctcggtcgtt
     3841 cggctgcggc gagcggtatc agctcactca aaggcggtaa tacggttatc cacagaatca
     3901 ggggataacg caggaaagaa catgtgagca aaaggccagc aaaaggccag gaaccgtaaa
     3961 aaggccgcgt tgctggcgtt tttccatagg ctccgccccc ctgacgagca tcacaaaaat
     4021 cgacgctcaa gtcagaggtg gcgaaacccg acaggactat aaagatacca ggcgtttccc
     4081 cctggaagct ccctcgtgcg ctctcctgtt ccgaccctgc cgcttaccgg atacctgtcc
     4141 gcctttctcc cttcgggaag cgtggcgctt tctcatagct cacgctgtag gtatctcagt
     4201 tcggtgtagg tcgttcgctc caagctgggc tgtgtgcacg aaccccccgt tcagcccgac
     4261 cgctgcgcct tatccggtaa ctatcgtctt gagtccaacc cggtaagaca cgacttatcg
     4321 ccactggcag cagccactgg taacaggatt agcagagcga ggtatgtagg cggtgctaca
     4381 gagttcttga agtggtggcc taactacggc tacactagaa gaacagtatt tggtatctgc
     4441 gctctgctga agccagttac cttcggaaaa agagttggta gctcttgatc cggcaaacaa
     4501 accaccgctg gtagcggtgg tttttttgtt tgcaagcagc agattacgcg cagaaaaaaa
     4561 ggatctcaag aagatccttt gatcttttct acggggtctg acgctcagtg gaacgaaaac
     4621 tcacgttaag ggattttggt catgagatta tcaaaaagga tcttcaccta gatcctttta
     4681 aattaaaaat gaagttttaa atcaatctaa agtatatatg agtaaacttg gtctgacagt
     4741 taccaatgct taatcagtga ggcacctatc tcagcgatct gtctatttcg ttcatccata
     4801 gttgcctgac tccccgtcgt gtagataact acgatacggg agggcttacc atctggcccc
     4861 agtgctgcaa tgataccgcg agacccacgc tcaccggctc cagatttatc agcaataaac
     4921 cagccagccg gaagggccga gcgcagaagt ggtcctgcaa ctttatccgc ctccatccag
     4981 tctattaatt gttgccggga agctagagta agtagttcgc cagttaatag tttgcgcaac
     5041 gttgttgcca ttgctacagg catcgtggtg tcacgctcgt cgtttggtat ggcttcattc
     5101 agctccggtt cccaacgatc aaggcgagtt acatgatccc ccatgttgtg caaaaaagcg
     5161 gttagctcct tcggtcctcc gatcgttgtc agaagtaagt tggccgcagt gttatcactc
     5221 atggttatgg cagcactgca taattctctt actgtcatgc catccgtaag atgcttttct
     5281 gtgactggtg agtactcaac caagtcattc tgagaatagt gtatgcggcg accgagttgc
     5341 tcttgcccgg cgtcaatacg ggataatacc gcgccacata gcagaacttt aaaagtgctc
     5401 atcattggaa aacgttcttc ggggcgaaaa ctctcaagga tcttaccgct gttgagatcc
     5461 agttcgatgt aacccactcg tgcacccaac tgatcttcag catcttttac tttcaccagc
     5521 gtttctgggt gagcaaaaac aggaaggcaa aatgccgcaa aaaagggaat aagggcgaca
     5581 cggaaatgtt gaatactcat actcttcctt tttcaatatt attgaagcat ttatcagggt
     5641 tattgtctca tgagcggata catatttgaa tgtatttaga aaaataaaca aataggggtt
     5701 ccgcgcacat ttccccgaaa agtgccacct gggtcgacat tgattattga ctagttatta
     5761 atagtaatca attacggggt cattagttca tagcccatat atggagttcc gcgttacata
     5821 acttacggta aatggcccgc ctggctgacc gcccaacgac ccccgcccat tgacgtcaat
     5881 aatgacgtat gttcccatag taacgccaat agggactttc cattgacgtc aatgggtgga
     5941 gtatttacgg taaactgccc acttggcagt acatcaagtg tatcatatgc caagtacgcc
     6001 ccctattgac gtcaatgacg gtaaatggcc cgcctggcat tatgcccagt acatgacctt
     6061 atgggacttt cctacttggc agtacatcta cgtattagtc atcgctatta ccatgggagg
     6121 cgtggcctgg gcgggactgg ggagtggcga gccctcagat cctgcatata agcagctgct
     6181 ttttgcctgt actgggtctc tctggttaga ccagatctga gcctgggagc tctctggcta
     6241 actagggaac ccactgctta agcctcaata aagcttgcct tgagtgcttc aagtagtgtg
     6301 tgcccgtctg ttgtgtgact ctggtaacta gagatccctc agaccctttt agtcagtgtg
     6361 gaaaatctct agcagtggcg cccgaacagg gacttgaaag cgaaagggaa accagaggag
     6421 ctctctcgac gcaggactcg gcttgctgaa gcgcgcacgg caagaggcga ggggcggcga
     6481 ctggtgagta cgccaaaaat tttgactagc ggaggctaga aggagagaga tgggtgcgag
     6541 agcgtcagta ttaagcgggg gagaattaga tcgcgatggg aaaaaattcg gttaaggcca
     6601 gggggaaaga aaaaatataa attaaaacat atagtatggg caagcaggga gctagaacga
     6661 ttcgcagtta atactggcct gttagaaaca tcagaaggct gtagacaaat actgggacag
     6721 ctacaaccat cccttcagac aggatcagaa gaacttagat cattatataa tacagtagca
     6781 accctctatt gtgtgcatca aaggatagag ataaaagaca ccaaggaagc tttagacaag
     6841 atagaggaag agcaaaacaa aagtaagaaa aaagcacagc aagcagcagg atcttcagac
     6901 ctggaaattc cctacaatcc ccaaagtcaa ggagtagtag aatctatgaa taaagaatta
     6961 aagaaaatta taggacaggt aagagatcag gctgaacatc ttaagacagc agtacaaatg
     7021 gcagtattca tccacaattt taaaagaaaa ggggggattg gggggtacag tgcaggggaa
     7081 agaatagtag acataatagc aacagacata caaactaaag aattacaaaa acaaattaca
     7141 aaaattcaaa attttcgggt ttattacagg gacagcagaa atccactttg gaaaggacca
     7201 gcaaagctcc tctggaaagg tgaaggggca gtagtaatac aagataatag tgacataaaa
     7261 gtagtgccaa gaagaaaagc aaagatcatt agggattatg gaaaacagat ggcaggtgat
     7321 gattgtgtgg caagtagaca ggatgaggat tagaacatgg aaaagtttag taaaacacca
     7381 taaggaggag atatgaggga caattggaga agtgaattat ataaatataa agtagtaaaa
     7441 attgaaccat taggagtagc acccaccaag gcaaagagaa gagtggtgca gagagaaaaa
     7501 agagcagtgg gaataggagc tttgttcctt gggttcttgg gagcagcagg aagcactatg
     7561 ggcgcagcgt caatgacgct gacggtacag gccagacaat tattgtctgg tatagtgcag
     7621 cagcagaaca atttgctgag ggctattgag gcgcaacagc atctgttgca actcacagtc
     7681 tggggcatca agcagctcca ggcaagaatc ctggctgtgg aaagatacct aaaggatcaa
     7741 cagctcctgg ggatttgggg ttgctctgga aaactcattt gcaccactgc tgtgccttgg
     7801 aatgctagtt ggagtaataa atctctggaa cagatttgga atcacacgac ctggatggag
     7861 tgggacagag aaattaacaa ttacacaagc ttaatacact ccttaattga agaatcgcaa
     7921 aaccagcaag aaaagaatga acaagaatta ttggaattag ataaatgggc aagtttgtgg
     7981 aattggttta acataacaaa ttggctgtgg tatataaaat tattcataat gatagtagga
     8041 ggcttggtag gtttaagaat agtttttgct gtactttcta tagtgaatag agttaggcag
     8101 ggatattcac cattatcgtt tcagacccac ctcccaaccc cgaggggacc gagctcaagc
     8161 ttcgaacgcg ttaacgggcc cagcttcgat aaaataaaag attttattta gtctccagaa
     8221 aaagggggga atgaaagacc ccacctgtag gtttggcaag ctagcttaag taacgccatt
     8281 ttgcaaggca tggaaaatac ataactgaga atagagaagt tcagatcaag gttaggaaca
     8341 gagagacagc agaatatggg ccaaacagga tatctgtggt aagcagttcc tgccccggct
     8401 cagggccaag aacagatggt ccccagatgc ggtcccgccc tcagcagttt ctagagaacc
     8461 atcagatgtt tccagggtgc cccaaggacc tgaaatgacc ctgtgcctta tttgaactaa
     8521 ccaatcagtt cgcttctcgc ttctgttcgc gcgcttctgc tccccgagct caataaaaga
     8581 gcccacaacc cctcactcgg cgcgccagtc ctccgataga ctgcgtcgcc cgggtacccg
     8641 tattcccaat aaagcctctt gctgtttgca tccgaatcgt ggactcgctg atccttggga
     8701 gggtctcctc agattgattg actgcccacc tcgggggtct ttcatttgga ggttccaccg
     8761 agatttggag acccctgccc agggaccacc gacccccccg ccgggaggt
//
