[The description below was written by a language model from this plasmid's Addgene catalogue record and the feature table of its GenBank file.]
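Description:
pCL20c-MSCV-IRES-CRE is an 8.8 kb circular plasmid built on the pCL20c backbone and catalogued as a mammalian expression vector. The annotated features show that it has the architecture of an HIV-1-based lentiviral transfer vector. A CMV enhancer is fused to a truncated HIV-1 5' LTR, followed by the HIV-1 Psi packaging signal, the cPPT/CTS element and the Rev response element, which together support genomic RNA production, packaging, nuclear export and nuclear import of the provirus. No HIV-1 3' LTR is annotated in the feature table, so the downstream boundary of the viral genome cannot be defined from the record. A rabbit beta-globin polyadenylation signal lies after the payload. In bacteria the plasmid replicates from a high-copy ColE1/pUC-type origin and is selected with ampicillin through the bla gene. The backbone also carries an SV40 promoter/origin, an SV40 poly(A) signal and lac promoter/operator remnants.

The insert, cloned between XbaI and NotI sites, is an MSCV-IRES-CRE cassette. The murine embryonic stem cell virus 5' LTR acts as the internal promoter and is followed by the MESV packaging region and a truncated, start-codon-less MMLV gag fragment carried over from the parental MSCV retroviral vector. An IRES, which is evident only from primer-binding annotations rather than a dedicated feature, then directs translation of Cre, the bacteriophage P1 site-specific recombinase that acts at loxP sites. No gene is annotated upstream of the IRES, which suggests an empty first-cistron position, though the record does not say this explicitly. No mammalian selection marker or fluorescent reporter is annotated. The stated purpose is simply expression in mammalian cells, which is consistent with delivering Cre to recombine floxed alleles.
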