Addgene plasmid #86794: pCL20c-MSCV-IRES-CRE
Purpose: expression in mammalian cells
Depositing lab: Martine Roussel & Charles Sherr. Depositing organization: St. Jude Children's Research Hospital.
Backbone
  Vector backbone: pCL20c
  Vector type: Mammalian Expression
Growth in bacteria
  Bacterial resistance: Ampicillin, 100 μg/mL
  Growth temperature: 37°C
  Growth strain: DH5alpha
  Copy number: High Copy
Gene/Insert
  Gene/Insert name: MSCV-IRES-CRE
  Cloning method: Restriction Enzyme; 5′ cloning site XbaI (unknown if destroyed); 3′ cloning site NotI (unknown if destroyed)
  Sequencing primers: 5′ unknown
Resource information
  A portion of this plasmid was derived from a plasmid made by: Michele L. Churchman SJCRH
Terms and licenses: Academic/Nonprofit Terms; Industry Terms: Not Available to Industry
How to cite: pCL20c-MSCV-IRES-CRE was a gift from Martine Roussel & Charles Sherr (Addgene plasmid # 86794 ; http://n2t.net/addgene:86794 ; RRID:Addgene_86794)
